>Addgene plasmid #208661 | pAAV-hSyn-DIO-GRAB_CRF1.0 | addgene full sequence | sequence record 412144 | Addgene NGS Result
CCGGTAAGCGGCAGGGTCGGAACAGGAGAGCGCACGAGGGAGCTTCCAGGGGGAAACGCCTGGTATCTTT
ATAGTCCTGTCGGGTTTCGCCACCTCTGACTTGAGCGTCGATTTTTGTGATGCTCGTCAGGGGGGCGGAG
CCTATGGAAAAACGCCAGCAACGCGGCCTTTTTACGGTTCCTGGCCTTTTGCTGGCCTTTTGCTCACATG
TCCTGCAGGCAGCTGCGCGCTCGCTCGCTCACTGAGGCCGCCCGGGCGTCGGGCGACCTTTGGTCGCCCG
GCCTCAGTGAGCGAGCGAGCGCGCAGAGAGGGAGTGGCCAACTCCATCACTAGGGGTTCCTGCGGCCGCA
CGCGTATGAGGCGGGGTGGGGGTGCCTACCTGACGACCGACCCCGACCCACTGGACAAGCACCCAACCCC
CATTCCCCAAATTGCGCATCCCCTATCAGAGAGGGGGAGGGGAAACAGGATGCGGCGAGGCGCGTGCGCA
CTGCCAGCTTCAGCACCGCGGACAGTGCCTTCGCCCCCGCCTGGCGGCGCGCGCCACCGCCGCCTCAGCA
CTGAAGGCGCGCTGACGTCACTCGCCGGTCCCCCGCAAACTCCCCTTCCCGGCCACCTTGGTCGCGTCCG
CGCCGCCGCCGGCCCAGCCGGACCGCACCACGCGAGGCGCGAGATAGGGGGGCACGGGCGCGACCATCTG
CGCTGCGGCGCCGGCGACTCAGCGCTGCCTCAGTCTGCGGTGGGCAGCGGAGGAGTCGTGTCGTGCCTGA
GAGCGCAGTCGAGAAACCGGTGCCACCTCTAGAGTCGACTCCGGAATAACTTCGTATAGGATACTTTATA
CGAAGTTATGCAGAATGGTAGCTGGATTGTAGCTGCTATTAGCAATATGAAACCTCTTAATAACTTCGTA
TAGCATACATTATACGAAGTTATGGCGCATATGTTACAAGACTGCTGTGGACTGCTTGATGCTGTGAAAG
CTGACACGGGTTGGGGAGGTGGGGATGGACATGGCACGGGCCACTCGGGCACGGATCGAGTGCTTGTCCT
GCCACCGGTGCCACCTCTTCCGGATGGCAGAACGGACCTCACTATTGAGGAAACAGTAGAACACAGACAC
AAAGAAGCCCTGGAAGGATTCCAGGAAGGAGTTGAAGTAGATGAAGACGACCCGGGAGACCTCATCCTCC
CCGGGATTGACGAAGAACAGCATGTAGGTGATGCCCAGGAGGGGCAGCAGCACCAGAGTGGCTTTCACAG
CCTTCCTCATCTGCCTCCCGCGCCAGCGTGCTGCTGCTCCGGTGTTGTACTCCAGCTTGTGCCCCAGGAT
GTTGCCGTCCTCCTTGAAGTCGATGCCCTTCAGCTCGATGCGGTTCACCAGGGTGTCGCCCTCGAACTTC
ACCTCGGCGCGGGTCTTGTAGTTGCCGTCGTCCTTGAAGAAGATGGTGCGCTCCTGGATGTAGCCTTCGG
GCATGGCGGACTTGAAGAAGTCGTGCTGCTTCATGTGGTCGGGGTAGCGGCTGAAGCACTGCACGCCGTA
GGTCAGGGTGGTCACGAGGGTGGGCCAGGGCACGGGCAGCTTGCCGGTGGTGCAGATGAACTTCAGGGTC
AGCTTGCCCTCGGTGGCATCGCCCTCACCCTCGCCGGACACGCTGAACTTGTGGCCGTTTACGTCGCCGT
CCAGCTCGACCAGGATGGGCACCACCCCGGTGAACAGCTCCTCGCCCTTTCTCACCATGCTCCCTCCGGT
ACCGCCCTTGTACAGCTCGTCCATGCCGAGAGTGATCCCGGCGGCGGTCACGAACTCCAGCAGGACCATG
TGATCGCGCTTCTCGTTGGGGTCTTTCGAAAGTTTGGACTGCACGCTCAGGTAGTGGTTGTCGGGCAGCA
GCACGGGGCCGTCGCCGATGGGGGTGTTCTGCTGGTAGTGGGTGGCGAGCTGCACGCCGCCGTCCTCGCA
GTTGTGGCGGATGGTGAAGTTCGCCTTGATGCCGTTCTTCTGCTTGTCGGCCTTGATATAGACGTTTCCT
CCCTCCTCCAGGTCCAGCGCGTCGGTGTCGGGGCCGGTGTATGCCCGGAGCTTGGTCATGAGGATGCGGA
CGATGTTGAAAAGGAAGATGAAATTGATCAGCAGGACCAGGATCATGGGGCCCTGGTAGATGTAGTCGGT
GTACACCCCAGGCCTTTTGCCAAACCAGCACTTCTCATTGTCGTAGTACAGCTTCCCAATGGCCCAGGCC
ACAATGATGGGGAAGGGCACACCCCAGCCAATGCAGATGAACATCCATTTGCGCAGCCGGTCAGTGGAGT
AGGTGAGCACGATGGCTGTGTGCAGGTAGCAGCCCTCGCCGAACATCCAGAAGAAGTTGGTCACATGGAA
GTAGTTGTAGGCGGCTGTCACCAACCTGCACCAGCCCACGTTGCTCTGGTGGACCTCGGGGCTCATGGTT
AGCTGGACCACGAACCAGGTGGCGTTGCGCAGGATGAAGGCGGAGATGAGGTTCCAGTGGATGATGTTTC
GCAGGCACCGGATGCTCCTGAGCCGCAGAAAGAGGACAAAGGCCACCAGGAGGGCCACCAGGGAGATACA
GTGGCCCAGGTAGTTGATGATGACTGCGACATGGTAGTGCACCTTGCTTTTTTTCTCCTCATTGAGGATC
TCCTGGCACTCGGAGTAATTCACGCGGGCGGCCCAGCTGCCATTGGCCAGGCACTCCCGGTAGCCATTGT
TTGTGGTATTGTAGCGGACACCATAGAAAAAGGCAGGGCAGGGCCGAACCACTAGCTGCCCCGCAGGGCT
GCGGGGCCAGCAGGTGCCAATGAGGTCCACGGATGCGTTGCACTGCAGTCCTGAGATGTTGCTGGCCAGG
GACAGGCTCTCGCAGTGCTGGTCCTGGAGGGAGGCAGAGACGGGGTTCAGCCCCAGAAGGAGAAGGGCCT
TGACGAGACGGAGCTGCGGGTGCCCTCCCATACCGGTGGTGCCAACTTTTTTGTACAAACTTGTGTCACC
AGTGGAACCTGGAACCCAGAGCAGCAGTACCCATAGCAGGAGTGTGTCTGTCTCCATGGTGGCGCTAGCA
TAACTTCGTATAAAGTATCCTATACGAAGTTATTTGCCTTAACCCAGAAATTATCACTGTTATTCTTTAG
AATGGTGCAAAGAATAACTTCGTATAATGTATGCTATACGAAGTTATGAATTCGATATCAAGCTTATCGA
TAATCAACCTCTGGATTACAAAATTTGTGAAAGATTGACTGGTATTCTTAACTATGTTGCTCCTTTTACG
CTATGTGGATACGCTGCTTTAATGCCTTTGTATCATGCTATTGCTTCCCGTATGGCTTTCATTTTCTCCT
CCTTGTATAAATCCTGGTTGCTGTCTCTTTATGAGGAGTTGTGGCCCGTTGTCAGGCAACGTGGCGTGGT
GTGCACTGTGTTTGCTGACGCAACCCCCACTGGTTGGGGCATTGCCACCACCTGTCAGCTCCTTTCCGGG
ACTTTCGCTTTCCCCCTCCCTATTGCCACGGCGGAACTCATCGCCGCCTGCCTTGCCCGCTGCTGGACAG
GGGCTCGGCTGTTGGGCACTGACAATTCCGTGGTGTTGTCGGGGAAATCATCGTCCTTTCCTTGGCTGCT
CGCCTATGTTGCCACCTGGATTCTGCGCGGGACGTCCTTCTGCTACGTCCCTTCGGCCCTCAATCCAGCG
GACCTTCCTTCCCGCGGCCTGCTGCCGGCTCTGCGGCCTCTTCCGCGTCTTCGCCTTCGCCCTCAGACGA
GTCGGATCTCCCTTTGGGCCGCCTCCCCGCATCGATACCGAGCGCTGCTCGAGAGATCTACGGGTGGCAT
CCCTGTGACCCCTCCCCAGTGCCTCTCCTGGCCCTGGAAGTTGCCACTCCAGTGCCCACCAGCCTTGTCC
TAATAAAATTAAGTTGCATCATTTTGTCTGACTAGGTGTCCTTCTATAATATTATGGGGTGGAGGGGGGT
GGTATGGAGCAAGGGGCAAGTTGGGAAGACAACCTGTAGGGCCTGCGGGGTCTATTGGGAACCAAGCTGG
AGTGCAGTGGCACAATCTTGGCTCACTGCAATCTCCGCCTCCTGGGTTCAAGCGATTCTCCTGCCTCAGC
CTCCCGAGTTGTTGGGATTCCAGGCATGCATGACCAGGCTCAGCTAATTTTTGTTTTTTTGGTAGAGACG
GGGTTTCACCATATTGGCCAGGCTGGTCTCCAACTCCTAATCTCAGGTGATCTACCCACCTTGGCCTCCC
AAATTGCTGGGATTACAGGCGTGAACCACTGCTCCCTTCCCTGTCCTTCTGATTTTGTAGGTAACCACGT
GCGGACCGAGCGGCCGCAGGAACCCCTAGTGATGGAGTTGGCCACTCCCTCTCTGCGCGCTCGCTCGCTC
ACTGAGGCCGGGCGACCAAAGGTCGCCCGACGCCCGGGCTTTGCCCGGGCGGCCTCAGTGAGCGAGCGAG
CGCGCAGCTGCCTGCAGGGGCGCCTGATGCGGTATTTTCTCCTTACGCATCTGTGCGGTATTTCACACCG
CATA
[95 nt withheld, positions 4555-4649]
T
[46 nt withheld, positions 4651-4696]
C
[141 nt withheld, positions 4698-4838]
CCTTTGACGTTGGAGTCCACGTTCTTT
[37 nt withheld, positions 4866-4902]
ACTCTATCTCGGGCTATTCTTTTGATTTATAAGGGATTTTGCCGATTTCGGTCTATTGGTTAAAAAATGA
GCTGATTTAACAAAAATTTAACGCGAATTTTAACAAAATATTAACGTTTACAATTTTATGGTGCACTCTC
AGTACAATCTGCTCTGATGCCGCATAGTTAAGCCAGCCCCGACACCCGCCAACACCCGCTGACGCGCCCT
GACGGGCTTGTCTGCTCCCGGCATCCGCTTACAGACAAGCTGTGACCGTCTCCGGGAGCTGCATGTGTCA
GAGGTTTTCACCGTCATCACCGAAACGCGCGAGACGAAAGGGCCTCGTGATACGCCTATTTTTATAGGTT
AATGTCATGATAATAATGGTTTCTTAGACGTCAGGTGGCACTTTTCGGGGAAATGTGCGCGGAACCCCTA
TTTGTTTATTTTTCTAAATACATTCAAATATGTATCCGCTCATGAGACAATAACCCTGATAAATGCTTCA
ATAATATTGAAAAAGGAAGAGTATGAGTATTCAACATTTCCGTGTCGCCCTTATTCCCTTTTTTGCGGCA
TTTTGCCTTCCTGTTTTTGCTCACCCAGAAACGCTGGTGAAAGTAAAAGATGCTGAAGATCAGTTGGGTG
CACGAGTGGGTTACATCGAACTGGATCTCAACAGCGGTAAGATCCTTGAGAGTTTTCGCCCCGAAGAACG
TTTTCCAATGATGAGCACTTTTAAAGTTCTGCTATGTGGCGCGGTATTATCCCGTATTGACGCCGGGCAA
GAGCAACTCGGTCGCCGCATACACTATTCTCAGAATGACTTGGTTGAGTACTCACCAGTCACAGAAAAGC
ATCTTACGGATGGCATGACAGTAAGAGAATTATGCAGTGCTGCCATAACCATGAGTGATAACACTGCGGC
CAACTTACTTCTGACAACGATCGGAGGACCGAAGGAGCTAACCGCTTTTTTGCACAACATGGGGGATCAT
GTAACTCGCCTTGATCGTTGGGAACCGGAGCTGAATGAAGCCATACCAAACGACGAGCGTGACACCACGA
TGCCTGTAGCAATGGCAACAACGTTGCGCAAACTATTAACTGGCGAACTACTTACTCTAGCTTCCCGGCA
ACAATTAATAGACTGGATGGAGGCGGATAAAGTTGCAGGACCACTTCTGCGCTCGGCCCTTCCGGCTGGC
TGGTTTATTGCTGATAAATCTGGAGCCGGTGAGCGTGGGTCTCGCGGTATCATTGCAGCACTGGGGCCAG
ATGGTAAGCCCTCCCGTATCGTAGTTATCTACACGACGGGGAGTCAGGCAACTATGGATGAACGAAATAG
ACAGATCGCTGAGATAGGTGCCTCACTGATTAAGCATTGGTAACTGTCAGACCAAGTTTACTCATATATA
CTTTAGATTGATTTAAAACTTCATTTTTAATTTAAAAGGATCTAGGTGAAGATCCTTTTTGATAATCTCA
TGACCAAAATCCCTTAACGTGAGTTTTCGTTCCACTGAGCGTCAGACCCCGTAGAAAAGATCAAAGGATC
TTCTTGAGATCCTTTTTTTCTGCGCGTAATCTGCTGCTTGCAAACAAAAAAACCACCGCTACCAGCGGTG
GTTTGTTTGCCGGATCAAGAGCTACCAACTCTTTTTCCGAAGGTAACTGGCTTCAGCAGAGCGCAGATAC
CAAATACTGTTCTTCTAGTGTAGCCGTAGTTAGGCCACCACTTCAAGAACTCTGTAGCACCGCCTACATA
CCTCGCTCTGCTAATCCTGTTACCAGTGGCTGCTGCCAGTGGCGATAAGTCGTGTCTTACCGGGTTGGAC
TCAAGACGATAGTTACCGGATAAGGCGCAGCGGTCGGGCTGAACGGGGGGTTCGTGCACACAGCCCAGCT
TGGAGCGAACGACCTACACCGAACTGAGATACCTACAGCGTGAGCTATGAGAAAGCGCCACGCTTCCCGA
AGGGAGAAAGGCGGACAGGTAT
Features (pLannotate 1.2.2; 26 found; start..end, strand, type, name):
    223..250     +  repeat_region  AAV2 ITR (fragment): inverted terminal repeat of adeno-associated virus serotype 2 inverted
    279..306     +  repeat_region  AAV2 ITR (fragment): inverted terminal repeat of adeno-associated virus serotype 2 inverted
    356..778     +  promoter       hSyn promoter (fragment): human synapsin I promoter; confers neuron-specific expression (Kügler et al., 2003)
    816..849     +  protein_bind   lox2272: Cre-mediated recombination occurs in the 8-bp core sequence (GGATACTT). lox2272 sites are compatible with each other, but incompatible with loxP or loxN sites (Lee and Saito, 1988). Cre recombinase
    850..899     -  intron         β-globin intron (fragment): internally truncated intron from human β-globin
    900..933     +  protein_bind   loxP: Cre-mediated recombination occurs in the 8-bp core sequence (GCATACAT). Cre recombinase
   1067..1273    -  CDS            Pdfr (fragment): PDFR_DROME - Also known as gop, Han. Experimental evidence at protein level: Swiss-Prot protein existence level 1. Receptor for PDF, a neuropeptide controlling circadian behavioral rhythms. Probably regulates circadian behavioral rhythms through coordination of activities of clock neurons. PDF-binding results in the elevation of cAMP synthesis. From Drosophila melanogaster (Fruit fly).
   1304..2026    -  CDS            cEGFP: cEGFP is a basic (constitutively fluorescent) green fluorescent protein published in 2008, derived from Aequorea victoria.
   2075..2854    -  CDS            Pdfr (fragment): PDFR_DROME - Also known as gop, Han. Experimental evidence at protein level: Swiss-Prot protein existence level 1. Receptor for PDF, a neuropeptide controlling circadian behavioral rhythms. Probably regulates circadian behavioral rhythms through coordination of activities of clock neurons. PDF-binding results in the elevation of cAMP synthesis. From Drosophila melanogaster (Fruit fly).
   2920..2936    -  misc_feature   HA-L (fragment): left homology arm from the adeno-associated virus integration site (AAVS1) within intron 1 of the human PPP1R12C gene
   2986..3003    -  protein_bind   attB1 (fragment): mutant version of attB; core recombination site for the Gateway® BP reaction BP Clonase™
   3005..3067    -  sig_peptide    Igκ leader: leader sequence from mouse immunoglobulin κ light chain
   3080..3113    -  protein_bind   lox2272: Cre-mediated recombination occurs in the 8-bp core sequence (GGATACTT). lox2272 sites are compatible with each other, but incompatible with loxP or loxN sites (Lee and Saito, 1988). Cre recombinase
   3114..3163    -  intron         β-globin intron (fragment): internally truncated intron from human β-globin
   3164..3197    -  protein_bind   loxP: Cre-mediated recombination occurs in the 8-bp core sequence (GCATACAT). Cre recombinase
   3198..3222    +  misc_feature   MCS (fragment): pBluescript multiple cloning site
   3222..3810    +  misc_feature   WPRE: woodchuck hepatitis virus posttranscriptional regulatory element
   3842..4318    +  polyA_signal   hGH poly(A) signal: human growth hormone polyadenylation signal
   4358..4498    +  repeat_region  AAV2 ITR: inverted terminal repeat of adeno-associated virus serotype 2 inverted
   4503..4554    -  misc_feature   bom (fragment): basis of mobility region from pBR322
   4573..5028    +  rep_origin     f1 ori (sequence partly withheld): f1 bacteriophage origin of replication; arrow indicates direction of (+) strand synthesis
   5029..5078    -  misc_feature   bom (fragment): basis of mobility region from pBR322
   5180..5215    -  CDS            rop (fragment): Rop protein, which maintains plasmids at low copy number; rop
   5310..5414    +  promoter       AmpR promoter: bla
   5415..6275    +  CDS            AmpR: β-lactamase; bla; confers resistance to ampicillin, carbenicillin, and related antibiotics
   6446..150     +  rep_origin     ori (across the origin): high-copy-number ColE1/pMB1/pBR322/pUC origin of replication
