[The description below was written by a language model from this plasmid's Addgene catalogue record and pLannotate feature annotations shown in this document.]
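Description:
pAAV-hSyn-DIO-GRAB_CRF1.0 is an AAV transfer plasmid built on a pAAV backbone for Cre-dependent, neuron-targeted expression of GRAB_CRF1.0, a genetically encoded fluorescent sensor for the neuropeptide corticotropin-releasing factor (CRF). In bacteria it replicates from a high-copy ColE1/pUC-type origin and is selected with ampicillin through the bla gene. An f1 origin is also present. The expression cassette lies between AAV2 inverted terminal repeats, which allow it to be packaged into recombinant AAV particles. The right ITR is annotated in full, while only short fragments of the left ITR were detected in the sequenced record.

Within the ITRs, the human synapsin I (hSyn) promoter drives a DIO (double-inverted open reading frame) cassette. The sensor coding sequence sits in antisense orientation between paired lox2272 and loxP sites arranged in opposing orientation, so no functional transcript is made until Cre recombinase inverts the cassette and locks it into the sense orientation. The sensor begins with an Igκ leader signal peptide. It consists of a GPCR scaffold, listed in the record as human, with a green fluorescent protein module (annotated as a cEGFP) inserted between two receptor segments. This is the GRAB design, in which ligand-induced receptor conformational change alters fluorescence. The automated annotation labels the receptor segments as fragments of Drosophila Pdfr, which most likely reflects homology among related peptide receptors rather than the true origin. The small attB1, AAVS1 arm, β-globin intron, bom and rop hits are probably also spurious or vestigial matches. A WPRE and the human growth hormone polyadenylation signal follow the cassette to enhance transcript stability and processing.

The construct is used to produce AAV for imaging CRF release in Cre-defined neuronal populations.
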