Addgene plasmid #208661: pAAV-hSyn-DIO-GRAB_CRF1.0
Purpose: Expresses the genetically-encoded fluorescent corticotropin-releasing factor (CRF) sensor GRAB_CRF1.0 in a cre-dependent manner
Depositing lab: Yulong Li. Depositing organization: Peking University. Publication: A tool kit of highly selective and sensitive genetically encoded neuropeptide sensors. Wang H, Qian T, Zhao Y, Zhuo Y, Wu C, Osakada T, Chen P, Chen Z, Ren H, Yan Y, Geng L, Fu S, Mei L, Li G, Wu L, Jiang Y, Qian W, Zhang L, Peng W, Xu M, Hu J, Jiang M, Chen L, Tang C, Zhu Y, Lin D, Zhou JN, Li Y. Science. 2023 Nov 17;382(6672):eabq8173. doi: 10.1126/science.abq8173. Epub 2023 Nov 17. PubMed 37972184.
Backbone
  Vector backbone: pAAV
  Backbone size w/o insert (bp): 4552
  Vector type: AAV
Growth in bacteria
  Bacterial resistance: Ampicillin, 100 μg/mL
  Growth temperature: 37°C
  Growth strain: NEB Stable
  Copy number: High Copy
Gene/Insert
  Gene/Insert name: GPCR activation based corticotropin-releasing factor (CRF) sensor GRAB_CRF1.0 (alt names: GRAB_CRF1.0; CRF1.0)
  Species: H. sapiens (human)
  Insert size (bp): 2124
  Promoter: hSyn
  Cloning method: Gibson Cloning
  Sequencing primers: 5′ ACGGGCGCGACCATCTGCGC; 3′ CATTAAAGCAGCGTATCC
Terms and licenses: Academic/Nonprofit Terms; Industry Terms: Not Available to Industry
Depositor comments: Please visit https://www.biorxiv.org/content/10.1101/2022.03.26.485911v1 for bioRxiv preprint.
How to cite: pAAV-hSyn-DIO-GRAB_CRF1.0 was a gift from Yulong Li (Addgene plasmid # 208661 ; http://n2t.net/addgene:208661 ; RRID:Addgene_208661)
