>Addgene plasmid #208661 | pAAV-hSyn-DIO-GRAB_CRF1.0 | depositor partial sequence | sequence record 406485 | GRAB_CRF1.0
ATGGAGACAGACACACTCCTGCTATGGGTACTGCTGCTCTGGGTTCCAGGTTCCACTGGTGACACAAGTT
TGTACAAAAAAGTTGGCACCACCGGTATGGGAGGGCACCCGCAGCTCCGTCTCGTCAAGGCCCTTCTCCT
TCTGGGGCTGAACCCCGTCTCTGCCTCCCTCCAGGACCAGCACTGCGAGAGCCTGTCCCTGGCCAGCAAC
ATCTCAGGACTGCAGTGCAACGCATCCGTGGACCTCATTGGCACCTGCTGGCCCCGCAGCCCTGCGGGGC
AGCTAGTGGTTCGGCCCTGCCCTGCCTTTTTCTATGGTGTCCGCTACAATACCACAAACAATGGCTACCG
GGAGTGCCTGGCCAATGGCAGCTGGGCCGCCCGCGTGAATTACTCCGAGTGCCAGGAGATCCTCAATGAG
GAGAAAAAAAGCAAGGTGCACTACCATGTCGCAGTCATCATCAACTACCTGGGCCACTGTATCTCCCTGG
TGGCCCTCCTGGTGGCCTTTGTCCTCTTTCTGCGGCTCAGGAGCATCCGGTGCCTGCGAAACATCATCCA
CTGGAACCTCATCTCCGCCTTCATCCTGCGCAACGCCACCTGGTTCGTGGTCCAGCTAACCATGAGCCCC
GAGGTCCACCAGAGCAACGTGGGCTGGTGCAGGTTGGTGACAGCCGCCTACAACTACTTCCATGTGACCA
ACTTCTTCTGGATGTTCGGCGAGGGCTGCTACCTGCACACAGCCATCGTGCTCACCTACTCCACTGACCG
GCTGCGCAAATGGATGTTCATCTGCATTGGCTGGGGTGTGCCCTTCCCCATCATTGTGGCCTGGGCCATT
GGGAAGCTGTACTACGACAATGAGAAGTGCTGGTTTGGCAAAAGGCCTGGGGTGTACACCGACTACATCT
ACCAGGGCCCCATGATCCTGGTCCTGCTGATCAATTTCATCTTCCTTTTCAACATCGTCCGCATCCTCAT
GACCAAGCTCCGGGCATACACCGGCCCCGACACCGACGCGCTGGACCTGGAGGAGGGAGGAAACGTCTAT
ATCAAGGCCGACAAGCAGAAGAACGGCATCAAGGCGAACTTCACCATCCGCCACAACTGCGAGGACGGCG
GCGTGCAGCTCGCCACCCACTACCAGCAGAACACCCCCATCGGCGACGGCCCCGTGCTGCTGCCCGACAA
CCACTACCTGAGCGTGCAGTCCAAACTTTCGAAAGACCCCAACGAGAAGCGCGATCACATGGTCCTGCTG
GAGTTCGTGACCGCCGCCGGGATCACTCTCGGCATGGACGAGCTGTACAAGGGCGGTACCGGAGGGAGCA
TGGTGAGAAAGGGCGAGGAGCTGTTCACCGGGGTGGTGCCCATCCTGGTCGAGCTGGACGGCGACGTAAA
CGGCCACAAGTTCAGCGTGTCCGGCGAGGGTGAGGGCGATGCCACCGAGGGCAAGCTGACCCTGAAGTTC
ATCTGCACCACCGGCAAGCTGCCCGTGCCCTGGCCCACCCTCGTGACCACCCTGACCTACGGCGTGCAGT
GCTTCAGCCGCTACCCCGACCACATGAAGCAGCACGACTTCTTCAAGTCCGCCATGCCCGAAGGCTACAT
CCAGGAGCGCACCATCTTCTTCAAGGACGACGGCAACTACAAGACCCGCGCCGAGGTGAAGTTCGAGGGC
GACACCCTGGTGAACCGCATCGAGCTGAAGGGCATCGACTTCAAGGAGGACGGCAACATCCTGGGGCACA
AGCTGGAGTACAACACCGGAGCAGCAGCACGCTGGCGCGGGAGGCAGATGAGGAAGGCTGTGAAAGCCAC
TCTGGTGCTGCTGCCCCTCCTGGGCATCACCTACATGCTGTTCTTCGTCAATCCCGGGGAGGATGAGGTC
TCCCGGGTCGTCTTCATCTACTTCAACTCCTTCCTGGAATCCTTCCAGGGCTTCTTTGTGTCTGTGTTCT
ACTGTTTCCTCAATAGTGAGGTCCGTTCTGCCATCCGGAAGAGGTGGCACCGGTGGCAGGACAAGCACTC
GATCCGTGCCCGAGTGGCCCGTGCCATGTCCATCCCCACCTCCCCAACCCGTGTCAGCTTTCACAGCATC
AAGCAGTCCACAGCAGTCTTGTAA
